Addgene plasmid #50265: pICSL13001
Depositing lab: Nicola Patron. Depositing organization: Sainsbury Laboratory, Norwich. Publication: A golden gate modular cloning toolbox for plants. Engler C, Youles M, Gruetzner R, Ehnert TM, Werner S, Jones JD, Patron NJ, Marillonnet S. ACS Synth Biol. 2014 Nov 21;3(11):839-43. doi: 10.1021/sb4001504. Epub 2014 Feb 20. PubMed 24933124.
Backbone
  Vector backbone: pICSL01008
  Vector type: plant expression
Growth in bacteria
  Bacterial resistance: Spectinomycin, 50 μg/mL
  Growth temperature: 37°C
  Growth strain: DH5alpha
  Copy number: High Copy
Gene/Insert
  Gene/Insert name: promoter (1.3 kb) + 5'UTR, 35s (Cauliflower Mosaic Virus)
  Mutation: BsaI/BbsI sites removed by point-mutation
  Cloning method: Restriction Enzyme; 5′ cloning site BpiI (destroyed during cloning); 3′ cloning site BpiI (destroyed during cloning)
Terms and licenses: Academic/Nonprofit Terms; Industry Terms: Not Available to Industry
Depositor comments: insert can be released with BsaI
How to cite: pICSL13001 was a gift from Nicola Patron (Addgene plasmid # 50265 ; http://n2t.net/addgene:50265 ; RRID:Addgene_50265)
