[The description below was written by a language model from this plasmid's Addgene catalogue record, the feature table of its GenBank file and pLannotate feature annotations shown in this document.]
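Description:
pICSL13001 is a Level 0 part plasmid from the plant Golden Gate Modular Cloning (MoClo) toolbox, built in the pICSL01008 backbone and catalogued as a plant expression vector. It is not itself an expression construct. It serves as a storage and donor plasmid for a single standardized regulatory module. The plasmid is about 3.6 kb and is maintained in E. coli at high copy through a ColE1/pUC-type origin. Selection is with spectinomycin, conferred by the aadA aminoglycoside adenylyltransferase gene (which also gives streptomycin resistance), and an AmpR (bla) promoter annotated upstream appears to drive it. Small fragments annotated as gentamicin acetyltransferase, integrase, lacI and RSF origin are probably remnants of the resistance cassette's origin or of the backbone, not functional elements.

The insert is a long (1.3 kb) version of the cauliflower mosaic virus 35S promoter together with its 5'UTR. The feature tables label only the roughly 350 bp core 35S promoter, including the minimal promoter. Upstream of this, the automated annotation finds a fragment of the CaMV inclusion body/transactivator coding region, as expected if the insert extends into flanking viral sequence. Internal BsaI and BbsI (BpiI) sites were removed by point mutation so that the part is compatible with Type IIS assembly. The part was cloned using BpiI sites that were destroyed in the process, and it can be released with BsaI. Its typical use is as the strong constitutive promoter module, combined in one-pot Golden Gate reactions with coding sequence and terminator parts to build plant transcriptional units.
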