LOCUS       Exported 3589 bp ds-DNA circular SYN 13-MAY-2021
DEFINITION  synthetic circular DNA
ACCESSION   .
VERSION     .
KEYWORDS    pICSL13001
SOURCE      synthetic DNA construct
  ORGANISM  synthetic DNA construct
REFERENCE   1 (bases 1 to 3589)
  AUTHORS   Engler C, Youles M, Gruetzner R, Ehnert TM, Werner S, Jones JD,
            Patron NJ, Marillonnet S
  TITLE     A golden gate modular cloning toolbox for plants.
  JOURNAL   ACS Synth Biol. 2014 Nov 21;3(11):839-43. doi: 10.1021/sb4001504.
            Epub 2014 Feb 20.
  PUBMED    24933124
REFERENCE   2 (bases 1 to 3589)
  AUTHORS   .
  TITLE     Direct Submission
  JOURNAL   Exported May 13, 2021 from SnapGene Server 1.1.58
            http://www.snapgene.com
FEATURES             Location/Qualifiers
     source          1..3589
                     /organism="synthetic DNA construct"
                     /mol_type="other DNA"
     primer_bind     complement(40..58)
                     /label=pBRforEco
                     /note="pBR322 vectors, upsteam of EcoRI site, forward
                     primer"
     promoter        126..230
                     /gene="bla"
                     /label=AmpR promoter
     CDS             450..1241
                     /codon_start=1
                     /gene="aadA"
                     /product="aminoglycoside adenylyltransferase (Murphy,
                     1985)"
                     /label=SmR
                     /note="confers resistance to spectinomycin and
                     streptomycin"
                     /translation="MREAVIAEVSTQLSEVVGVIERHLEPTLLAVHLYGSAVDGGLKPH
                     SDIDLLVTVTVRLDETTRRALINDLLETSASPGESEILRAVEVTIVVHDDIIPWRYPAK
                     RELQFGEWQRNDILAGIFEPATIDIDLAILLTKAREHSVALVGPAAEELFDPVPEQDLF
                     EALNETLTLWNSPPDWAGDERNVVLTLSRIWYSAVTGKIAPKDVAADWAMERLPAQYQP
                     VILEARQAYLGQEEDRLASRADQLEEFVHYVKGEITKVVGK"
     rep_origin      1412..2000
                     /direction=RIGHT
                     /label=ori
                     /note="high-copy-number ColE1/pMB1/pBR322/pUC origin of
                     replication"
     primer_bind     1901..1920
                     /label=pBR322ori-F
                     /note="pBR322 origin, forward primer"
     primer_bind     2154..2171
                     /label=L4440
                     /note="L4440 vector, forward primer"
     promoter        3241..3586
                     /label=CaMV 35S promoter
                     /note="strong constitutive promoter from cauliflower mosaic
                     virus"
     primer_bind     3529..3549
                     /label=35S promoter
                     /note="CaMV 35S promoter, forward primer"
ORIGIN
        1 ccattgagac cacgaagtgg ctcttcagtg gacgaaaggg cctcgtgata cgcctatttt
       61 tataggttaa tgtcatgata ataatggttt cttagacgtc aggtggcact tttcggggaa
      121 atgtgcgcgg aacccctatt tgtttatttt tctaaataca ttcaaatatg tatccgctca
      181 tgagacaata accctgataa atgcttcaat aatattgaaa aaggaagagt atgcgctcac
      241 gcaactggtc cagaaccttg accgaacgca gcggtggtaa cggcgcagtg gcggttttca
      301 tggcttgtta tgactgtttt tttggggtac agtctatgcc tcgggcatcc aagcagcaag
      361 cgcgttacgc cgtgggtcga tgtttgatgt tatggagcag caacgatgtt acgcagcagg
      421 gcagtcgccc taaaacaaag ttaaacatca tgagggaagc ggtgatcgcc gaagtatcga
      481 ctcaactatc agaggtagtt ggcgtcatcg agcgccatct cgaaccgacg ttgctggccg
      541 tacatttgta cggctccgca gtggatggcg gcctgaagcc acacagcgat attgatttgc
      601 tggttacggt gaccgtaagg cttgatgaaa caacgcggcg agctttgatc aacgaccttt
      661 tggaaacttc ggcttcccct ggagagagcg agattctccg cgctgtagaa gtcaccattg
      721 ttgtgcacga cgacatcatt ccgtggcgtt atccagctaa gcgcgaactg caatttggag
      781 aatggcagcg caatgacatt cttgcaggta tcttcgagcc agccacgatc gacattgatc
      841 tggctatctt gctgacaaaa gcaagagaac atagcgttgc cttggtaggt ccagcggcgg
      901 aggaactctt tgatccggtt cctgaacagg atctatttga ggcgctaaat gaaaccttaa
      961 cgctatggaa ctcgccgccc gactgggctg gcgatgagcg aaatgtagtg cttacgttgt
     1021 cccgcatttg gtacagcgca gtaaccggca aaatcgcgcc gaaggatgtc gctgccgact
     1081 gggcaatgga gcgcctgccg gcccagtatc agcccgtcat acttgaagct agacaggctt
     1141 atcttggaca agaagaagat cgcttggcct cgcgcgcaga tcagttggaa gaatttgtcc
     1201 attacgtaaa aggcgagatc accaaggtag tcggcaaata actgtcagac caagtttact
     1261 catatatact ttagattgat ttaaaacttc atttttaatt taaaaggatc taggtgaaga
     1321 tcctttttga taatctcatg accaaaatcc cttaacgtga gttttcgttc cactgagcgt
     1381 cagaccccgt agaaaagatc aaaggatctt cttgagatcc tttttttctg cgcgtaatct
     1441 gctgcttgca aacaaaaaaa ccaccgctac cagcggtggt ttgtttgccg gatcaagagc
     1501 taccaactct ttttccgaag gtaactggct tcagcagagc gcagatacca aatactgtcc
     1561 ttctagtgta gccgtagtta ggccaccact tcaagaactc tgtagcaccg cctacatacc
     1621 tcgctctgct aatcctgtta ccagtggctg ctgccagtgg cgataagtcg tgtcttaccg
     1681 ggttggactc aagacgatag ttaccggata aggcgcagcg gtcgggctga acggggggtt
     1741 cgtgcacaca gcccagcttg gagcgaacga cctacaccga actgagatac ctacagcgtg
     1801 agctatgaga aagcgccacg cttcccgaag ggagaaaggc ggacaggtat ccggtaagcg
     1861 gcagggtcgg aacaggagag cgcacgaggg agcttccagg gggaaacgcc tggtatcttt
     1921 atagtcctgt cgggtttcgc cacctctgac ttgagcgtcg atttttgtga tgctcgtcag
     1981 gggggcggag cctatggaaa aacgccagca acgcggcctt tttacggttc ctggcctttt
     2041 gctggccttt tgctcacatg ttctttcctg cgttatcccc tgattctgtg gataaccgta
     2101 ttaccgcctt tgagtgagct gataccgctc gccgcagccg aacgaccgag cgcagcgagt
     2161 cagtgagcga ggaagcggaa gagcgcccaa tacgcaaacc gcctctcccc gcgcgttggc
     2221 cgattcatta atcactctgt ggtctcagga ggaattccaa tcccacaaaa atctgagctt
     2281 aacagcacag ttgctcctct cagagcagaa tcgggtattc aacaccctca tatcaactac
     2341 tacgttgtgt ataacggtcc acatgccggt atatacgatg actggggttg tacaaaggcg
     2401 gcaacaaacg gcgttcccgg agttgcacac aagaaatttg ccactattac agaggcaaga
     2461 gcagcagctg acgcgtacac aacaagtcag caaacagaca ggttgaactt catccccaaa
     2521 ggagaagctc aactcaagcc caagagcttt gctaaggccc taacaagccc accaaagcaa
     2581 aaagcccact ggctcacgct aggaaccaaa aggcccagca gtgatccagc cccaaaagag
     2641 atctcctttg ccccggagat tacaatggac gatttcctct atctttacga tctaggaagg
     2701 aagttcgaag gtgaaggtga cgacactatg ttcaccactg ataatgagaa ggttagcctc
     2761 ttcaatttca gaaagaatgc tgacccacag atggttagag aggcctacgc agcaagtctc
     2821 atcaagacga tctacccgag taacaatctc caggagatca aataccttcc caagaaggtt
     2881 aaagatgcag tcaaaagatt caggactaat tgcatcaaga acacagagaa agacatattt
     2941 ctcaagatca gaagtactat tccagtatgg acgattcaag gcttgcttca taaaccaagg
     3001 caagtaatag agattggagt ctctaaaaag gtagttccta ctgaatctaa ggccatgcat
     3061 ggagtctaag attcaaatcg aggatctaac agaactcgcc gtcaagactg gcgaacagtt
     3121 catacagagt cttttacgac tcaatgacaa gaagaaaatc ttcgtcaaca tggtggagca
     3181 cgacactctg gtctactcca aaaatgtcaa agatacagtc tcagaagatc aaagggctat
     3241 tgagactttt caacaaagga taatttcggg aaacctcctc ggattccatt gcccagctat
     3301 ctgtcacttc atcgaaagga cagtagaaaa ggaaggtggc tcctacaaat gccatcattg
     3361 cgataaagga aaggctatca ttcaagatct ctctgccgac agtggtccca aagatggacc
     3421 cccacccacg aggagcatcg tggaaaaaga agaggttcca accacgtcta caaagcaagt
     3481 ggattgatgt gacatctcca ctgacgtaag ggatgacgca caatcccact atccttcgca
     3541 agacccttcc tctatataag gaagttcatt tcatttggag aggacacgc
//
