Features (pLannotate 1.2.2; 10 found; start..end, strand, type, name):
    739..1527    -  CDS            aadA: S3AD_ECOLX - Experimental evidence at protein level: Swiss-Prot protein existence level 1. Mediates bacterial resistance to the antibiotics streptomycin and spectinomycin. From Escherichia coli.
   1534..1590    -  CDS            GmR (fragment): gentamycin acetyltransferase; aacC1; confers resistance to gentamycin
   1678..1758    +  CDS            int (fragment): INT2_ECOLX - Protein inferred from homology: Swiss-Prot protein existence level 3. Putative integrase believed to be involved in the insertion of antibiotic resistance genes into plasmids and transposons. From Escherichia coli.
   1749..1853    -  promoter       AmpR promoter: bla
   1982..2327    -  promoter       CaMV 35S promoter: strong constitutive promoter from cauliflower mosaic virus
   1984..2030    -  promoter       minimal CaMV 35S promoter: minimal 35S promoter from cauliflower mosaic virus
   2511..3317    -  CDS            IBMP_CAMVB (fragment): Experimental evidence at protein level: Swiss-Prot protein existence level 1. Enhances the ribosomal termination-reinitiation event leading to the translation of major open reading frames on the polycistronic viral RNAs. From Cauliflower mosaic virus (strain Bari 1) (CaMV).
   3336..3385    -  CDS            lacI (fragment): lac repressor; lacI; The lac repressor binds to the lac operator to inhibit transcription in E. coli. This inhibition can be relieved by adding lactose or isopropyl-β-D-thiogalactopyranoside (IPTG).
   3387..3520    -  rep_origin     RSF ori (fragment): Plasmids containing the RSF 1030 origin of replication can be propagated in E. coli cells that contain additional plasmids with compatible origins.
   3568..565     -  rep_origin     ori (across the origin): high-copy-number ColE1/pMB1/pBR322/pUC origin of replication
>Addgene plasmid #50265 | pICSL13001 | addgene full sequence | sequence record 497557 | Addgene NGS Result
CGAGCATCACAAAAATCGACGCTCAAGTCAGAGGTGGCGAAACCCGACAGGACTATAAAGATACCAGGCG
TTTCCCCCTGGAAGCTCCCTCGTGCGCTCTCCTGTTCCGACCCTGCCGCTTACCGGATACCTGTCCGCCT
TTCTCCCTTCGGGAAGCGTGGCGCTTTCTCATAGCTCACGCTGTAGGTATCTCAGTTCGGTGTAGGTCGT
TCGCTCCAAGCTGGGCTGTGTGCACGAACCCCCCGTTCAGCCCGACCGCTGCGCCTTATCCGGTAACTAT
CGTCTTGAGTCCAACCCGGTAAGACACGACTTATCGCCACTGGCAGCAGCCACTGGTAACAGGATTAGCA
GAGCGAGGTATGTAGGCGGTGCTACAGAGTTCTTGAAGTGGTGGCCTAACTACGGCTACACTAGAAGAAC
AGTATTTGGTATCTGCGCTCTGCTGAAGCCAGTTACCTTCGGAAAAAGAGTTGGTAGCTCTTGATCCGGC
AAACAAACCACCGCTGGTAGCGGTGGTTTTTTTGTTTGCAAGCAGCAGATTACGCGCAGAAAAAAAGGAT
CTCAAGAAGATCCTTTGATCTTTTCTACGGGGTCTGACGCTCAGTGGAACGAAAACTCACGTTAAGGGAT
TTTGGTCATGAGATTATCAAAAAGGATCTTCACCTAGATCCTTTTAAATTAAAAATGAAGTTTTAAATCA
ATCTAAAGTATATATGAGTAAACTTGGTCTGACAGTTATTTGCCGACTACCTTGGTGATCTCGCCTTTTA
CGTAATGGACAAATTCTTCCAACTGATCTGCGCGCGAGGCCAAGCGATCTTCTTCTTGTCCAAGATAAGC
CTGTCTAGCTTCAAGTATGACGGGCTGATACTGGGCCGGCAGGCGCTCCATTGCCCAGTCGGCAGCGACA
TCCTTCGGCGCGATTTTGCCGGTTACTGCGCTGTACCAAATGCGGGACAACGTAAGCACTACATTTCGCT
CATCGCCAGCCCAGTCGGGCGGCGAGTTCCATAGCGTTAAGGTTTCATTTAGCGCCTCAAATAGATCCTG
TTCAGGAACCGGATCAAAGAGTTCCTCCGCCGCTGGACCTACCAAGGCAACGCTATGTTCTCTTGCTTTT
GTCAGCAAGATAGCCAGATCAATGTCGATCGTGGCTGGCTCGAAGATACCTGCAAGAATGTCATTGCGCT
GCCATTCTCCAAATTGCAGTTCGCGCTTAGCTGGATAACGCCACGGAATGATGTCGTCGTGCACAACAAT
GGTGACTTCTACAGCGCGGAGAATCTCGCTCTCTCCAGGGGAAGCCGAAGTTTCCAAAAGGTCGTTGATC
AAAGCTCGCCGCGTTGTTTCATCAAGCCTTACGGTCACCGTAACCAGCAAATCAATATCGCTGTGTGGCT
TCAGGCCGCCATCCACTGCGGAGCCGTACAAATGTACGGCCAGCAACGTCGGTTCGAGATGGCGCTCGAT
GACGCCAACTACCTCTGATAGTTGAGTCGATACTTCGGCGATCACCGCTTCCCTCATGATGTTTAACTTT
GTTTTAGGGCGACTGCCCTGCTGCGTAACATCGTTGCTGCTCCATAACATCAAACATCGACCCACGGCGT
AACGCGCTTGCTGCTTGGATGCCCGAGGCATAGACTGTACCCCAAAAAAAAACAGTCATAACAAGCCATG
AAAACCGCCACTGCGCCGTTACCACCGCTGCGTTCGGTCAAGGTTCTGGACCAGTTGCGTGAGCGCATAC
TCTTCCTTTTTCAATATTATTGAAGCATTTATCAGGGTTATTGTCTCATGAGCGGATACATATTTGAATG
TATTTAGAAAAATAAACAAATAGGGGTTCCGCGCACATTTCCCCGAAAAGTGCCACCTGACGTCTAAGAA
ACCATTATTATCATGACATTAACCTATAAAAATAGGCGTATCACGAGGCCCTTTCGTCCACTGAAGAGCC
ACTTCGTGGTCTCAATGGGCGTGTCCTCTCCAAATGAAATGAACTTCCTTATATAGAGGAAGGGTCTTGC
GAAGGATAGTGGGATTGTGCGTCATCCCTTACGTCAGTGGAGATGTCACATCAATCCACTTGCTTTGTAG
ACGTGGTTGGAACCTCTTCTTTTTCCACGATGCTCCTCGTGGGTGGGGGTCCATCTTTGGGACCACTGTC
GGCAGAGAGATCTTGAATGATAGCCTTTCCTTTATCGCAATGATGGCATTTGTAGGAGCCACCTTCCTTT
TCTACTGTCCTTTCGATGAAGTGACAGATAGCTGGGCAATGGAATCCGAGGAGGTTTCCCGAAATTATCC
TTTGTTGAAAAGTCTCAATAGCCCTTTGATCTTCTGAGACTGTATCTTTGACATTTTTGGAGTAGACCAG
AGTGTCGTGCTCCACCATGTTGACGAAGATTTTCTTCTTGTCATTGAGTCGTAAAAGACTCTGTATGAAC
TGTTCGCCAGTCTTGACGGCGAGTTCTGTTAGATCCTCGATTTGAATCTTAGACTCCATGCATGGCCTTA
GATTCAGTAGGAACTACCTTTTTAGAGACTCCAATCTCTATTACTTGCCTTGGTTTATGAAGCAAGCCTT
GAATCGTCCATACTGGAATAGTACTTCTGATCTTGAGAAATATGTCTTTCTCTGTGTTCTTGATGCAATT
AGTCCTGAATCTTTTGACTGCATCTTTAACCTTCTTGGGAAGGTATTTGATCTCCTGGAGATTGTTACTC
GGGTAGATCGTCTTGATGAGACTTGCTGCGTAGGCCTCTCTAACCATCTGTGGGTCAGCATTCTTTCTGA
AATTGAAGAGGCTAACCTTCTCATTATCAGTGGTGAACATAGTGTCGTCACCTTCACCTTCGAACTTCCT
TCCTAGATCGTAAAGATAGAGGAAATCGTCCATTGTAATCTCCGGGGCAAAGGAGATCTCTTTTGGGGCT
GGATCACTGCTGGGCCTTTTGGTTCCTAGCGTGAGCCAGTGGGCTTTTTGCTTTGGTGGGCTTGTTAGGG
CCTTAGCAAAGCTCTTGGGCTTGAGTTGAGCTTCTCCTTTGGGGATGAAGTTCAACCTGTCTGTTTGCTG
ACTTGTTGTGTACGCGTCAGCTGCTGCTCTTGCCTCTGTAATAGTGGCAAATTTCTTGTGTGCAACTCCG
GGAACGCCGTTTGTTGCCGCCTTTGTACAACCCCAGTCATCGTATATACCGGCATGTGGACCGTTATACA
CAACGTAGTAGTTGATATGAGGGTGTTGAATACCCGATTCTGCTCTGAGAGGAGCAACTGTGCTGTTAAG
CTCAGATTTTTGTGGGATTGGAATTCCTCCTGAGACCACAGAGTGATTAATGAATCGGCCAACGCGCGGG
GAGAGGCGGTTTGCGTATTGGGCGCTCTTCCGCTTCCTCGCTCACTGACTCGCTGCGCTCGGTCGTTCGG
CTGCGGCGAGCGGTATCAGCTCACTCAAAGGCGGTAATACGGTTATCCACAGAATCAGGGGATAACGCAG
GAAAGAACATGTGAGCAAAAGGCCAGCAAAAGGCCAGGAACCGTAAAAAGGCCGCGTTGCTGGCGTTTTT
CCATAGGCTCCGCCCCCCTGA
