>Addgene plasmid #50265 | pICSL13001 | addgene partial sequence | sequence record 76515 | MoCloF
GCGCGTTGGCCGATTCATTAATCACTCTGTGGTCTCAGGAGGAATTCCAATCCCACAAAAATCTGAGCTT
AACAGCACAGTTGCTCCTCTCAGAGCAGAATCGGGTATTCAACACCCTCATATCAACTACTACGTTGTGT
ATAACGGTCCACATGCCGGTATATACGATGACTGGGGTTGTACAAAGGCGGCAACAAACGGCGTTCCCGG
AGTTGCACACAAGAAATTTGCCACTATTACAGAGGCAAGAGCAGCAGCTGACGCGTACACAACAAGTCAG
CAAACAGACAGGTTGAACTTCATCCCCAAAGGAGAAGCTCAACTCAAGCCCAAGAGCTTTGCTAAGGCCC
TAACAAGCCCACCAAAGCAAAAAGCCCACTGGCTCACGCTAGGAACCAAAAGGCCCAGCAGTGATCCAGC
CCCAAAAGAGATCTCCTTTGCCCCGGAGATTACAATGGACGATTTCCTCTATCTTTACGATCTAGGAAGG
AAGTTCGAAGGTGAAGGTGACGACACTATGTTCACCACTGATAATGAGAAGGTTAGCCTCTTCAATTTCA
GAAAGAATGCTGACCCACAGATGGTTAGAGAGGCCTACGCAGCAAGTCTCATCAAGACGATCTACCCGAG
TAACAATCTCCAGGAGATCAAATACCTTCCCAAGAAGGTTAAAGATGCAGTCAAAAGATTCAGGACTAAT
TGCATCAAGAACACAGAGAAAGACATATTTCTCAAGATCAGAAGTACTATTCCAGTATGGACGATTCAAG
GCTTGCTTCATAAACCAAGGCAAGTAATAGAGATTGGAGTCTCTAAAAAGGTAGTTCCTACTGAATCTAA
GGCCATGCATGGAGTCTAAGATTCAAATCGAGGATCTAACAGAACTCGCCGTCAAGACTGGCGAACAGTT
CATACAGAGTCTTTTACGACTC
