>Addgene plasmid #50265 | pICSL13001 | addgene partial sequence | sequence record 76664 | MoCloR 5'-gccacctgacgtctaagaaacc-3'
TTTCGTCCACTGAAGAGCCACTTCGTGGTCTCAATGGGCGTGTCCTCTCCAAATGAAATGAACTTCCTTA
TATAGAGGAAGGGTCTTGCGAAGGATAGTGGGATTGTGCGTCATCCCTTACGTCAGTGGAGATGTCACAT
CAATCCACTTGCTTTGTAGACGTGGTTGGAACCTCTTCTTTTTCCACGATGCTCCTCGTGGGTGGGGGTC
CATCTTTGGGACCACTGTCGGCAGAGAGATCTTGAATGATAGCCTTTCCTTTATCGCAATGATGGCATTT
GTAGGAGCCACCTTCCTTTTCTACTGTCCTTTCGATGAAGTGACAGATAGCTGGGCAATGGAATCCGAGG
AGGTTTCCCGAAATTATCCTTTGTTGAAAAGTCTCAATAGCCCTTTGATCTTCTGAGACTGTATCTTTGA
CATTTTTGGAGTAGACCAGAGTGTCGTGCTCCACCATGTTGACGAAGATTTTCTTCTTGTCATTGAGTCG
TAAAAGACTCTGTATGAACTGTTCGCCAGTCTTGACGGCGAGTTCTGTTAGATCCTCGATTTGAATCTTA
GACTCCATGCATGGCCTTAGATTCAGTAGGAACTACCTTTTTAGAGACTCCAATCTCTATTACTTGCCTT
GGTTTATGAAGCAAGCCTTGAATCGTCCATACTGGAATAGTACTTCTGATCTTGAGAAATATGTCTTTCT
CTGTGTTCTTGATGCAATTAGTCCTGAATCTTTTGACTGCATCTTTAACCTTCTTGGGAAGGTATTTGAT
CTCCTGGAGATTGTTACTCGGGTAGATCGTCTTGATGAGACTTGCTGCGTAGGCCTCTCTAACCATCTGT
GGGTCAGCATTCTTTCTGAAATTGAAGAGGCTAACCTTCTCATTATCAGTGGTGAACATAGTGTCGTCAC
CTTCACCTTCGAACTT
